>Addgene plasmid #127775 | pTK-EdnrbE2-Sox10-FLAG-tev-AVI | addgene full sequence | sequence record 250017 | Addgene NGS Result
ACCTGTTGGCTAGCCCGGGCTCGAGATCTGCGATCTAAGTAAGCTTGCTGCTTCATCCCCGTGGCCCGTT
GCTCGCGTTTGCTGGCGGTGTCCCCGGAAGAAATATATTTGCATGTCTTTAGTTCTATGATGACACAAAC
CCCGCCCAGCGTCTTGTCATTGGCGAATTCGAACACGCAGATGCAGTCGGGGCGGCGCGGTCCCAGGTCC
ACTTCGCATATTAAGGTGACGCGTGTGGCCTCGAACACCGAGCGACCCTGCAGCGACCCGCTTAACAGCG
TCAACAGCGTGCCGCAGATCCCAAGCTTGCGGCCGCTTAAGCTGCAGAAGTTGGTCGTGAGGCACTGGGC
AGGTAAGTATCAAGGTTACAAGACAGGTTTAAGGAGACCAATAGAAACTGGGCTTGTCGAGACAGAGAAG
ACTCTTGCGTTTCTGATAGGCACCTATTGGTCTTACTGACATCCACTTTGCCTTTCTCTCCACAGGTGTC
CACTCCCAGGTTCAATACAGCTCTTAAGCGGCCGCAAGCTAGCTTGCCGCCACCATGATGGCTGATGACC
AAGATCTGTCGGAGGTGGAGATGAGCCCAGTGGGTTCTGAAGACCACCACTGCCTCTCGCCGGGACCATC
CATGGCATCGGACAACTCTTCGCACCTCGCCAGCTCTGGGAATGGAGAGATGGGCAAGGTCAAGAAGGAG
CAGCAAGACTCGGAGGCGGATGACGATAAGTTCCCTGTCTGCATCCGTGAAGCGGTCAGCCAGGTGCTGA
GCGGCTATGACTGGACCCTGGTACCCATGCCTGTTCGGGTCAATGGAAGTAACAAGAGCAAACCCCACGT
CAAGAGGCCCATGAACGCCTTCATGGTCTGGGCGCAGGCTGCCCGGAGGAAATTGGCTGACCAGTACCCG
CACCTCCACAATGCTGAGCTCAGTAAGACCTTGGGGAAGCTCTGGAGGCTGCTGAATGAAAGTGATAAGC
GTCCCTTTATTGAAGAGGCAGAGCGGCTGAGGATGCAGCACAAGAAGGACCACCCCGACTACAAGTACCA
GCCACGGAGGCGGAAAAATGGCAAGGCCACGCAGGGCGAGGGCGAGGGCCAGGTGGAGGGGGAGGCTGGC
GGGGCTGCCTCTATCCAGGCTCACTACAAGAATGCCCACCTGGACCACAGGCATCCTGGGGAAGGGTCAC
CCATGTCCGATGGGCACCCGGAGCACTCTTCAGGTCAGAGCCACGGCCCTCCCACTCCTCCCACCACCCC
TAAGACTGAGCTGCAGGCAGGCAAAGCTGACTCCAAGCGAGAAGGGCGTTCCCTTGGGGAAGGGGGAAAG
CCACACATTGACTTTGGCAATGTGGACATCGGGGAGATCAGCCATGAAGTGATGTCCAACATGGAGACCT
TTGACGTCAACGAATTTGACCAATACCTGCCACCCAACGGACACGCCGGCCACCCAGGCCATGTTGGGGG
CTACGCCGCGGCCGCTGGCTATGGCCTTGGGAGCGCCCTGGCTGCGGCCAGTGGACACTCAGCCTGGATC
TCCAAGCAGCATGGAGTCTCCTTGTCCGCCACCACGTCACCGGTGGTGGACTCCAAAGCCCAGGTGAAAA
CAGAGGGGTCTGCCCCTGGAGGTCATTACACCGATCAGCCCTCCACCTCCCAGATAGCTTACACATCCCT
GAGTCTGCCCCACTATGGTTCGGCCTTCCCATCCATCTCCAGGCCTCAGTTTGACTATCCAGACCACCAG
CCCTCGGGACCCTACTACAGCCACTCCAGCCAAGCCTCTGGCCTCTACTCTGCCTTCTCCTATATGGGAC
CTTCCCAGCGTCCTCTTTACACTGCCATCTCTGACCCCGCACCCTCCGTGCCACAGTCCCATAGTCCCAC
ACATTGGGAACAGCCTGTGTATACGACTCTCTCCAGACCAGTAGGAGGTGACTACAAGGACGACGACGAC
AAGGGTGGAGCAGCTGGAGGTGAGAACCTGTACTTCCAGTTCATGGCTGGTGGCCTGAATGACATCTTTG
AGGCCCAGAAGATCGAGTGGCATGAGGACTAGTAATCTGTACAAGTAAGCGGCCGCGACTCTAGAGTCGG
GGCGGCCGGCCGCTTCGAGCAGACATGATAAGATACATTGATGAGTTTGGACAAACCACAACTAGAATGC
AGTGAAAAAAATGCTTTATTTGTGAAATTTGTGATGCTATTGCTTTATTTGTAACCATTATAAGCTGCAA
TAAACAAGTTAACAACAACAATTGCATTCATTTTATGTTTCAGGTTCAGGGGGAGGTGTGGGAGGTTTTT
TAAAGCAAGTAAAACCTCTACAAATGTGGTAAAATCGATAAGGATCCGTCGACCGATGCCCTTGAGAGCC
TTCAACCCAGTCAGCTCCTTCCGGTGGGCGCGGGGCATGACTATCGTCGCCGCACTTATGACTGTCTTCT
TTATCATGCAACTCGTAGGACAGGTGCCGGCAGCGCTCTTCCGCTTCCTCGCTCACTGACTCGCTGCGCT
CGGTCGTTCGGCTGCGGCGAGCGGTATCAGCTCACTCAAAGGCGGTAATACGGTTATCCACAGAATCAGG
GGATAACGCAGGAAAGAACATGTGAGCAAAAGGCCAGCAAAAGGCCAGGAACCGTAAAAAGGCCGCGTTG
CTGGCGTTTTTCCATAGGCTCCGCCCCCCTGACGAGCATCACAAAAATCGACGCTCAAGTCAGAGGTGGC
GAAACCCGACAGGACTATAAAGATACCAGGCGTTTCCCCCTGGAAGCTCCCTCGTGCGCTCTCCTGTTCC
GACCCTGCCGCTTACCGGATACCTGTCCGCCTTTCTCCCTTCGGGAAGCGTGGCGCTTTCTCATAGCTCA
CGCTGTAGGTATCTCAGTTCGGTGTAGGTCGTTCGCTCCAAGCTGGGCTGTGTGCACGAACCCCCCGTTC
AGCCCGACCGCTGCGCCTTATCCGGTAACTATCGTCTTGAGTCCAACCCGGTAAGACACGACTTATCGCC
ACTGGCAGCAGCCACTGGTAACAGGATTAGCAGAGCGAGGTATGTAGGCGGTGCTACAGAGTTCTTGAAG
TGGTGGCCTAACTACGGCTACACTAGAAGAACAGTATTTGGTATCTGCGCTCTGCTGAAGCCAGTTACCT
TCGGAAAAAGAGTTGGTAGCTCTTGATCCGGCAAACAAACCACCGCTGGTAGCGGTGGTTTTTTTGTTTG
CAAGCAGCAGATTACGCGCAGAAAAAAAGGATCTCAAGAAGATCCTTTGATCTTTTCTACGGGGTCTGAC
GCTCAGTGGAACGAAAACTCACGTTAAGGGATTTTGGTCATGAGATTATCAAAAAGGATCTTCACCTAGA
TCCTTTTAAATTAAAAATGAAGTTTTAAATCAATCTAAAGTATATATGAGTAAACTTGGTCTGACAGTTA
CCAATGCTTAATCAGTGAGGCACCTATCTCAGCGATCTGTCTATTTCGTTCATCCATAGTTGCCTGACTC
CCCGTCGTGTAGATAACTACGATACGGGAGGGCTTACCATCTGGCCCCAGTGCTGCAATGATACCGCGAG
ACCCACGCTCACCGGCTCCAGATTTATCAGCAATAAACCAGCCAGCCGGAAGGGCCGAGCGCAGAAGTGG
TCCTGCAACTTTATCCGCCTCCATCCAGTCTATTAATTGTTGCCGGGAAGCTAGAGTAAGTAGTTCGCCA
GTTAATAGTTTGCGCAACGTTGTTGCCATTGCTACAGGCATCGTGGTGTCACGCTCGTCGTTTGGTATGG
CTTCATTCAGCTCCGGTTCCCAACGATCAAGGCGAGTTACATGATCCCCCATGTTGTGCAAAAAAGCGGT
TAGCTCCTTCGGTCCTCCGATCGTTGTCAGAAGTAAGTTGGCCGCAGTGTTATCACTCATGGTTATGGCA
GCACTGCATAATTCTCTTACTGTCATGCCATCCGTAAGATGCTTTTCTGTGACTGGTGAGTACTCAACCA
AGTCATTCTGAGAATAGTGTATGCGGCGACCGAGTTGCTCTTGCCCGGCGTCAATACGGGATAATACCGC
GCCACATAGCAGAACTTTAAAAGTGCTCATCATTGGAAAACGTTCTTCGGGGCGAAAACTCTCAAGGATC
TTACCGCTGTTGAGATCCAGTTCGATGTAACCCACTCGTGCACCCAACTGATCTTCAGCATCTTTTACTT
TCACCAGCGTTTCTGGGTGAGCAAAAACAGGAAGGCAAAATGCCGCAAAAAAGGGAATAAGGGCGACACG
GAAATGTTGAATACTCATACTCTTCCTTTTTCAATATTATTGAAGCATTTATCAGGGTTATTGTCTCATG
AGCGGATACATATTTGAATGTATTTAGAAAAATAAACAAATAGGGGTTCCGCGCACATTTCCCCGAAAAG
TGCCACCTG
[124 nt withheld, positions 4420-4543]
C
[91 nt withheld, positions 4545-4635]
A
[49 nt withheld, positions 4637-4685]
CCTTTGACGTTGGAGTCCACGTTCTTT
[37 nt withheld, positions 4713-4749]
ACCCTATCTCGGTCTATTCTTTTGATTTATAAGGGATTTTGCCGATTTCGGCCTATTGGTTAAAAAATGA
GCTGATTTAACAAAAATTTAACGCGAATTTTAACAAAATATTAACGCTTACAATTTGCCATTCGCCATTC
AGGCTGCGCAACTGTTGGGAAGGGCGATCGGTGCGGGCCTCTTCGCTATTACGCCAGCCCAAGCTACCAT
GATAAGTAAGTAATATTAAGGTACGGGAGGTACTTGGAGCGGCCGCAATAAAATATCTTTATTTTCATTA
CATCTGTGTGTTGGTTTTTTGTGTGAATCGATAGTACTAACATACGCTCTCCATCAAAACAAAACGAAAC
AAAACAAACTAGCAAAATAGGCTGTCCCCAGTGCAAGTGCAGGTGCCAGAACATTTCTCTATCGATAGGT
ACCGAGCTCGAGTTGCCAGTGCTTGTAGGACCGCTCAAGTGCTTGCAGCTCACAATTACCCTGCTGGCAG
TTGTAACCGCCGCACTAGGACTAAGTCGCTTGTGTCTTGTCATTACAATGCTTCCTTTTGTCCGATGGCT
GCAAATGCTTGACAGTCATTAGAAAGTCATCCAAGGAAATACTTCCTTTCCATGTACAAGATGCTTGTAG
TGGATTTTTAACACTGAGCTTTCTCAGTAACTCAGATAGCATTAGCAAAAGAATAGTTTCTTACAGCCTG
CCTCTGCCCTTAAGGTTCTTTTATAAAGAGAACAGAAGCTCTTTGTTGTTACTCCTTCACACGTTATTAA
CAGAGGTTTAACAGAAAGAAGAGGGGCTTGTTATAGTCCGCTGCAATTTGTCTTTTTCAGTTCATTCGGA
TCTCCATCATGTCCAACCAGAAGACGGATTAACCCAGATCCAGGGTGGCTGCTTCCATACTAAACAGAAA
ATGAATTTTAAAAAGTCAGACAGTGTAATCTCTCTCTGCCAAGA
Features (pLannotate 1.2.2; 14 found; start..end, strand, type, name):
    130..275     +  promoter       HSV TK promoter: herpes simplex virus thymidine kinase promoter
    353..485     +  intron         chimeric intron: chimera between introns from human β-globin and immunoglobulin heavy chain genes
    548..1930    +  CDS            SOX10: SOX10_CHICK - Experimental evidence at transcript level: Swiss-Prot protein existence level 2. Transcription factor that plays a central role in developing and mature glia. Specifically activates expression of myelin genes, during oligodendrocyte (OL) maturation, thereby playing a central role in oligodendrocyte maturation and CNS myelination. From Gallus gallus (Chicken).
   1943..1963    +  CDS            FLAG (fragment): FLAG® epitope tag, followed by an enterokinase cleavage site
   2129..2250    -  polyA_signal   SV40 poly(A) signal: SV40 polyadenylation signal
   2273..2341    -  CDS            large T antigen (fragment): large T antigen from SV40 (simian virus 40)
   2357..2489    +  CDS            TcR (fragment): tetracycline efflux protein; tet; confers resistance to tetracycline
   2669..3257    -  rep_origin     ori: high-copy-number ColE1/pMB1/pBR322/pUC origin of replication
   3428..4288    -  CDS            AmpR: β-lactamase; bla; confers resistance to ampicillin, carbenicillin, and related antibiotics
   4289..4393    -  promoter       AmpR promoter: bla
   4420..4848    +  rep_origin     f1 ori (sequence partly withheld): f1 bacteriophage origin of replication; arrow indicates direction of (+) strand synthesis
   4880..4947    -  CDS            lacZα (fragment): LacZα fragment of β-galactosidase; lacZ fragment
   5006..5054    +  polyA_signal   poly(A) signal: synthetic polyadenylation signal
   5068..5159    +  misc_feature   pause site: RNA polymerase II transcriptional pause signal from the human α2 globin gene
