[The description below was written by a language model from this plasmid's Addgene catalogue record and pLannotate feature annotations shown in this document.]
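Description:
pTK-EdnrbE2-Sox10-FLAG-tev-AVI is a modified pTK enhancer-reporter plasmid in which the usual reporter is replaced by a tagged transcription factor, so that a tissue-specific enhancer directs expression of an epitope-tagged protein rather than a fluorescent readout. It is a high-copy bacterial plasmid of about 5.7 kb, propagated through a ColE1/pUC-type origin and selected with ampicillin via β-lactamase. An f1 origin and small remnants of lacZα, a tetracycline resistance gene and SV40 large T antigen are backbone leftovers with no evident function.

According to the record, the chicken EdnrB E2 enhancer drives the cassette. This enhancer is not annotated in the feature table, though an unannotated stretch lies between the upstream insulating elements and the promoter. Those elements, a synthetic poly(A) signal and an RNA polymerase II pause site from the human α2 globin gene, limit read-through transcription from the backbone, so that expression depends on the enhancer acting on the minimal HSV thymidine kinase promoter. A chimeric β-globin/immunoglobulin intron follows the promoter to aid transcript processing. It precedes the full-length chicken SOX10 coding sequence, which is fused in frame at its C terminus to a FLAG tag. The name indicates that a TEV protease site and an Avi tag follow, but these are not annotated. An SV40 polyadenylation signal is annotated downstream, on the opposite strand.

The Avi tag is a substrate for BirA-mediated biotinylation, which typically allows streptavidin capture of the tagged protein and its bound chromatin or partners, while FLAG permits antibody detection and TEV cleavage allows release. The associated study concerns chromatin regulation in vagal neural crest, consistent with enhancer-restricted Sox10 expression in chicken embryos. The delivery method is not stated.
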