Addgene plasmid #127775: pTK-EdnrbE2-Sox10-FLAG-tev-AVI
Purpose: Modified pTK plasmid containing chicken EdnrB E2 enhancer driving expression of full length Chicken Sox10 in frame with a Flag-tag and Avi-tag
Depositing lab: Tatjana Sauka-Spengler. Depositing organization: University of Oxford. Publication: Early chromatin shaping predetermines multipotent vagal neural crest into neural, neuronal and mesenchymal lineages. Ling ITC, Sauka-Spengler T. Nat Cell Biol. 2019 Dec;21(12):1504-1517. doi: 10.1038/s41556-019-0428-9. Epub 2019 Dec 2. PubMed 31792380.
Backbone
  Vector backbone: pTK
  Vector type: Enhancer reporter construct
Growth in bacteria
  Bacterial resistance: Ampicillin, 100 μg/mL
  Growth temperature: 37°C
  Growth strain: DH5alpha
  Copy number: High Copy
Gene/Insert
  Gene/Insert name: sox10
  Species: G. gallus (chicken)
  Entrez Gene: SOX10 (a.k.a. SOX-10)
  Tag / fusion protein: Avi (C terminal on insert)
  Cloning method: Unknown
  Sequencing primers: 5′ -; 3′ -
Terms and licenses: Academic/Nonprofit Terms; Industry Terms: Not Available to Industry
How to cite: pTK-EdnrbE2-Sox10-FLAG-tev-AVI was a gift from Tatjana Sauka-Spengler (Addgene plasmid # 127775 ; http://n2t.net/addgene:127775 ; RRID:Addgene_127775)
